>Addgene plasmid #227087 | CPH3737_GST-TEV-Spt6p-tSH2-1223-1453 | addgene full sequence | sequence record 470399 | Addgene NGS Result
ATCGAGATCTCGATCCCGCGAAATTAATACGACTCACTATAGGGAGACCACAACGGTTTCCCTCTAGAAA
TAATTTTGTTTAACTTTAAGAAGGAGATATACATATGTCCCCTATACTAGGTTATTGGAAAATTAAGGGC
CTTGTGCAACCCACTCGACTTCTTTTGGAATATCTTGAAGAAAAATATGAAGAGCATTTGTATGAGCGCG
ATGAAGGTGATAAATGGCGAAACAAAAAGTTTGAATTGGGTTTGGAGTTTCCCAATCTTCCTTATTATAT
TGATGGTGATGTTAAATTAACACAGTCTATGGCCATCATACGTTATATAGCTGACAAGCACAACATGTTG
GGTGGTTGTCCAAAAGAGCGTGCAGAGATTTCAATGCTTGAAGGAGCGGTTTTGGATATTAGATACGGTG
TTTCGAGAATTGCATATAGTAAAGACTTTGAAACTCTCAAAGTTGATTTTCTTAGCAAGCTACCTGAAAT
GCTGAAAATGTTCGAAGATCGTTTATGTCATAAAACATATTTAAATGGTGATCATGTAACCCATCCTGAC
TTCATGTTGTATGACGCTCTTGATGTTGTTTTATACATGGACCCAATGTGCCTGGATGCGTTCCCAAAAT
TAGTTTGTTTTAAAAAACGTATTGAAGCTATCCCACAAATTGATAAGTACTTGAAATCCAGCAAGTATAT
AGCATGGCCTTTGCAGGGCTGGCAAGCCACGTTTGGTGGTGGCGACCATCCTCCAAAATCGGATCTGGTT
CCGCGTCCATGGTCGAATCAAACAAGTTTGTACAAAAAAGCAGGCTCCGCGGCCGCCGTACTCGAGGAAA
ACCTGTATTTTCAGGGCTCCTTCACCAGCATTTGGGACTTGAAACAAGAACTGGAAGATGCCGAAGAGGA
GAGGAAATTGATGATGGCAGAAGCCCGTGCAAAGAGAACACATCGTGTTATCAATCATCCTTACTATTTC
CCTTTCAACGGCAGACAGGCTGAGGATTACTTAAGGAGTAAAGAACGTGGTGAATTCGTGATCAGACAGT
CTAGCCGAGGTGATGACCACTTGGTTATCACCTGGAAATTGGATAAGGATTTGTTTCAACATATTGATAT
CCAAGAATTAGAAAAAGAAAATCCTTTGGCTTTAGGTAAAGTCTTGATTGTCGACAATCAGAAATACAAT
GATTTAGACCAGATCATTGTAGAATATCTTCAAAACAAGGTAAGGCTCTTGAATGAAATGACATCTAGTG
AAGCATTCAAAAGCGGTACTAAGAAAGATGTGGTCAAGTTTATTGAAGACTACTCTAGAGTGAATCCAAA
TAAGTCTATGTACTATTTCAGTTTGAACCACGATAACCCTGGTTGGTTTTACTTGATGTTCAAGATTAAC
GCAAATAGCAAATTATACACATGGAATGTGAAATTAACGAACACTGGTTATTTCCTGGTAAACTACAATT
ATCCAAGTGTTATCCAGCTTTGTAATGGTTTTGCGACGCTTCTAAAATCTAACAGTAGTAAGAATAGAAT
GAACAACTACCGTTAGTAGAAGGGTGGGCGCGCCGACCCAGCTTTCTTGTACAAAGTGGTTTGATTCGAC
CCGGGATCCGGCTGCTAACAAAGCCCGAAAGGAAGCTGAGTTGGCTGCTGCCACCGCTGAGCAATAACTA
GCATAACCCCTTGGGGCCTCTAAACGGGTCTTGAGGGGTTTTTTGCTGAAAGGAGGAACTATATCCGGAT
ATCCACAGGACGGGTGTGGTCGCCATGATCGCGTAGTCGATAGTGGCTCCAAGTAGCGAAGCGAGCAGGA
CTGGGCGGCGGCCAAAGCGGTCGGACAGTGCTCCGAGAACGGGTGCGCATAGAAATTGCATCAACGCATA
TAGCGCTAGCAGCACGCCATAGTGACTGGCGATGCTGTCGGAATGGACGATATCCCGCAAGAGGCCCGGC
AGTACCGGCATAACCAAGCCTATGCCTACAGCATCCAGGGTGACGGTGCCGAGGATGACGATGAGCGCAT
TGTTAGATTTCATACACGGTGCCTGACTGCGTTAGCAATTTAACTGTGATAAACTACCGCATTAAAGCTT
ATCGATGATAAGCTGTCAAACATGAGAATTCTTGAAGACGAAAGGGCCTCGTGATACGCCTATTTTTATA
GGTTAATGTCATGATAATAATGGTTTCTTAGACGTCAGGTGGCACTTTTCGGGGAAATGTGCGCGGAACC
CCTATTTGTTTATTTTTCTAAATACATTCAAATATGTATCCGCTCATGAGACAATAACCCTGATAAATGC
TTCAATAATATTGAAAAAGGAAGAGTATGAGTATTCAACATTTCCGTGTCGCCCTTATTCCCTTTTTTGC
GGCATTTTGCCTTCCTGTTTTTGCTCACCCAGAAACGCTGGTGAAAGTAAAAGATGCTGAAGATCAGTTG
GGTGCACGAGTGGGTTACATCGAACTGGATCTCAACAGCGGTAAGATCCTTGAGAGTTTTCGCCCCGAAG
AACGTTTTCCAATGATGAGCACTTTTAAAGTTCTGCTATGTGGCGCGGTATTATCCCGTGTTGACGCCGG
GCAAGAGCAACTCGGTCGCCGCATACACTATTCTCAGAATGACTTGGTTGAGTACTCACCAGTCACAGAA
AAGCATCTTACGGATGGCATGACAGTAAGAGAATTATGCAGTGCTGCCATAACCATGAGTGATAACACTG
CGGCCAACTTACTTCTGACAACGATCGGAGGACCGAAGGAGCTAACCGCTTTTTTGCACAACATGGGGGA
TCATGTAACTCGCCTTGATCGTTGGGAACCGGAGCTGAATGAAGCCATACCAAACGACGAGCGTGACACC
ACGATGCCTGCAGCAATGGCAACAACGTTGCGCAAACTATTAACTGGCGAACTACTTACTCTAGCTTCCC
GGCAACAATTAATAGACTGGATGGAGGCGGATAAAGTTGCAGGACCACTTCTGCGCTCGGCCCTTCCGGC
TGGCTGGTTTATTGCTGATAAATCTGGAGCCGGTGAGCGTGGGTCTCGCGGTATCATTGCAGCACTGGGG
CCAGATGGTAAGCCCTCCCGTATCGTAGTTATCTACACGACGGGGAGTCAGGCAACTATGGATGAACGAA
ATAGACAGATCGCTGAGATAGGTGCCTCACTGATTAAGCATTGGTAACTGTCAGACCAAGTTTACTCATA
TATACTTTAGATTGATTTAAAACTTCATTTTTAATTTAAAAGGATCTAGGTGAAGATCCTTTTTGATAAT
CTCATGACCAAAATCCCTTAACGTGAGTTTTCGTTCCACTGAGCGTCAGACCCCGTAGAAAAGATCAAAG
GATCTTCTTGAGATCCTTTTTTTCTGCGCGTAATCTGCTGCTTGCAAACAAAAAAACCACCGCTACCAGC
GGTGGTTTGTTTGCCGGATCAAGAGCTACCAACTCTTTTTCCGAAGGTAACTGGCTTCAGCAGAGCGCAG
ATACCAAATACTGTCCTTCTAGTGTAGCCGTAGTTAGGCCACCACTTCAAGAACTCTGTAGCACCGCCTA
CATACCTCGCTCTGCTAATCCTGTTACCAGTGGCTGCTGCCAGTGGCGATAAGTCGTGTCTTACCGGGTT
GGACTCAAGACGATAGTTACCGGATAAGGCGCAGCGGTCGGGCTGAACGGGGGGTTCGTGCACACAGCCC
AGCTTGGAGCGAACGACCTACACCGAACTGAGATACCTACAGCGTGAGCTATGAGAAAGCGCCACGCTTC
CCGAAGGGAGAAAGGCGGACAGGTATCCGGTAAGCGGCAGGGTCGGAACAGGAGAGCGCACGAGGGAGCT
TCCAGGGGGAAACGCCTGGTATCTTTATAGTCCTGTCGGGTTTCGCCACCTCTGACTTGAGCGTCGATTT
TTGTGATGCTCGTCAGGGGGGCGGAGCCTATGGAAAAACGCCAGCAACGCGGCCTTTTTACGGTTCCTGG
CCTTTTGCTGGCCTTTTGCTCACATGTTCTTTCCTGCGTTATCCCCTGATTCTGTGGATAACCGTATTAC
CGCCTTTGAGTGAGCTGATACCGCTCGCCGCAGCCGAACGACCGAGCGCAGCGAGTCAGTGAGCGAGGAA
GCGGAAGAGCGCCTGATGCGGTATTTTCTCCTTACGCATCTGTGCGGTATTTCACACCGCAATGGTGCAC
TCTCAGTACAATCTGCTCTGATGCCGCATAGTTAAGCCAGTATACACTCCGCTATCGCTACGTGACTGGG
TCATGGCTGCGCCCCGACACCCGCCAACACCCGCTGACGCGCCCTGACGGGCTTGTCTGCTCCCGGCATC
CGCTTACAGACAAGCTGTGACCGTCTCCGGGAGCTGCATGTGTCAGAGGTTTTCACCGTCATCACCGAAA
CGCGCGAGGCAGCTGCGGTAAAGCTCATCAGCGTGGTCGTGAAGCGATTCACAGATGTCTGCCTGTTCAT
CCGCGTCCAGCTCGTTGAGTTTCTCCAGAAGCGTTAATGTCTGGCTTCTGATAAAGCGGGCCATGTTAAG
GGCGGTTTTTTCCTGTTTGGTCACTGATGCCTCCGTGTAAGGGGGATTTCTGTTCATGGGGGTAATGATA
CCGATGAAACGAGAGAGGATGCTCACGATACGGGTTACTGATGATGAACATGCCCGGTTACTGGAACGTT
GTGAGGGTAAACAACTGGCGGTATGGATGCGGCGGGACCAGAGAAAAATCACTCAGGGTCAATGCCAGCG
CTTCGTTAATACAGATGTAGGTGTTCCACAGGGTAGCCAGCAGCATCCTGCGATGCAGATCCGGAACATA
ATGGTGCAGGGCGCTGACTTCCGCGTTTCCAGACTTTACGAAACACGGAAACCGAAGACCATTCATGTTG
TTGCTCAGGTCGCAGACGTTTTGCAGCAGCAGTCGCTTCACGTTCGCTCGCGTATCGGTGATTCATTCTG
CTAACCAGTAAGGCAACCCCGCCAGCCTAGCCGGGTCCTCAACGACAGGAGCACGATCATGCGCACCCGT
GGCCAGGACCCAACGCTGCCCGAGATGCGCCGCGTGCGGCTGCTGGAGATGGCGGACGCGATGGATATGT
TCTGCCAAGGGTTGGTTTGCGCATTCACAGTTCTCCGCAAGAATTGATTGGCTCCAATTCTTGGAGTGGT
GAATCCGTTAGCGAGGTGCCGCCGGCTTCCATTCAGGTCGAGGTGGCCCGGCTCCATGCACCGCGACGCA
ACGCGGGGAGGCAGACAAGGTATAGGGCGGCGCCTACAATCCATGCCAACCCGTTCCATGTGCTCGCCGA
GGCGGCATAAATCGCCGTGACGATCAGCGGTCCAATGATCGAAGTTAGGCTGGTAAGAGCCGCGAGCGAT
CCTTGAAGCTGTCCCTGATGGTCGTCATCTACCTGCCTGGACAGCATGGCCTGCAACGCGGGCATCCCGA
TGCCGCCGGAAGCGAGAAGAATCATAATGGGGAAGGCCATCCAGCCTCGCGTCGCGAACGCCAGCAAGAC
GTAGCCCAGCGCGTCGGCCGCCATGCCGGCGATAATGGCCTGCTTCTCGCCGAAACGTTTGGTGGCGGGA
CCAGTGACGAAGGCTTGAGCGAGGGCGTGCAAGATTCCGAATACCGCAAGCGACAGGCCGATCATCGTCG
CGCTCCAGCGAAAGCGGTCCTCGCCGAAAATGACCCAGAGCGCTGCCGGCACCTGTCCTACGAGTTGCAT
GATAAAGAAGACAGTCATAAGTGCGGCGACGATAGTCATGCCCCGCGCCCACCGGAAGGAGCTGACTGGG
TTGAAGGCTCTCAAGGGCATCGGTCGATCGACGCTCTCCCTTATGCGACTCCTGCATTAGGAAGCAGCCC
AGTAGTAGGTTGAGGCCGTTGAGCACCGCCGCCGCAAGGAATGGTGCATGCAAGGAGATGGCGCCCAACA
GTCCCCCGGCCACGGGGCCTGCCACCATACCCACGCCGAAACAAGCGCTCATGAGCCCGAAGTGGCGAGC
CCGATCTTCCCCATCGGTGATGTCGGCGATATAGGCGCCAGCAACCGCACCTGTGGCGCCGGTGATGCCG
GCCACGATGCGTCCGGCGTAGAGG
Features (pLannotate 1.2.2; 18 found; start..end, strand, type, name):
     25..43      +  promoter       T7 promoter: promoter for bacteriophage T7 RNA polymerase
     75..97      +  RBS            RBS: efficient ribosome binding site from bacteriophage T7 gene 10 (Olins and Rangwala, 1989)
    105..758     +  CDS            GST26_SCHJA: Experimental evidence at protein level: Swiss-Prot protein existence level 1. GST isoenzymes appear to play a central role in the parasite detoxification system. Other functions are also suspected including a role in increasing the solubility of haematin in the parasite gut. From Schistosoma japonicum (Blood fluke).
    792..816     +  protein_bind   attB1: mutant version of attB; recombination site for the Gateway® BP reaction BP Clonase™
    837..857     +  CDS            TEV site: tobacco etch virus (TEV) protease recognition and cleavage site
    867..1553    +  CDS            SPT6 (fragment): SPT6_YEAST - Also known as CRE2, SSN20. Experimental evidence at protein level: Swiss-Prot protein existence level 1. Plays a role in maintenance of chromatin structure during RNA polymerase II transcription elongation thereby repressing transcription initiation from cryptic promoters. Mediates the reassembly of nucleosomes onto the promoters of at least a selected set of genes during repression; the nucleosome reassembly is essential for transcriptional repression. Essential for viability. From Saccharomyces cerevisiae (strain ATCC 204508 / S288c) (Baker's yeast).
   1576..1600    -  protein_bind   attB2: mutant version of attB; recombination site for the Gateway® BP reaction BP Clonase™
   1621..1670    +  CDS            SET1 (fragment): solubility-enhancement tag derived from T7 phage gene 10B
   1678..1725    +  terminator     T7 terminator: transcription terminator for bacteriophage T7 RNA polymerase
   1751..2043    -  CDS            TcR (fragment): tetracycline efflux protein; tet; confers resistance to tetracycline
   2091..2119    -  promoter       tet promoter: E. coli promoter for tetracycline efflux protein gene
   2232..2336    +  promoter       AmpR promoter: bla
   2337..3197    +  CDS            AmpR: β-lactamase; bla; confers resistance to ampicillin, carbenicillin, and related antibiotics
   3368..3956    +  rep_origin     ori: high-copy-number ColE1/pMB1/pBR322/pUC origin of replication
   4142..4281    -  misc_feature   bom: basis of mobility region from pBR322
   4383..4574    -  CDS            rop: Rop protein, which maintains plasmids at low copy number; rop
   4591..4971    +  CDS            YPB1_ECOLX: Protein predicted: Swiss-Prot protein existence level 4. From Escherichia coli.
   5213..3       -  CDS            TcR (fragment) (across the origin): tetracycline efflux protein; tet; confers resistance to tetracycline
