[The description below was written by a language model from this plasmid's Addgene catalogue record and pLannotate feature annotations shown in this document.]
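Description:
CPH3737_GST-TEV-Spt6p-tSH2-1223-1453 is a bacterial expression plasmid built on the Gateway destination vector pDEST15, designed to produce a mutant form of the tandem SH2 (tSH2) domain of the Saccharomyces cerevisiae transcription elongation and chromatin factor Spt6 (YGR116W) in E. coli. The backbone is pBR322-derived: it carries a ColE1/pMB1-type origin together with the bom mobility region and the rop gene, which tends to restrain copy number (the record lists copy number as unknown). Selection is through the β-lactamase gene conferring ampicillin resistance. Only fragments of the tetracycline resistance gene remain, so they are backbone remnants rather than a usable marker.

Expression is driven by a T7 promoter followed by the phage T7 gene 10 ribosome binding site, so production requires a host supplying T7 RNA polymerase, and transcription ends at a T7 terminator. The open reading frame begins with Schistosoma japonicum glutathione S-transferase, continues through an attB1 site left by Gateway recombination, then a TEV protease recognition site, and then the roughly 690 bp Spt6 fragment covering residues 1223-1453, which is followed by attB2. This arrangement allows glutathione-affinity purification of the fusion and removal of GST by TEV cleavage. The insert carries the K1355A and K1435A substitutions. The depositor also reports a V1480M change of unknown effect; that position falls outside the stated 1223-1453 range, and the record does not explain the numbering. The catalogue lists restriction enzyme cloning although attB sites flank the insert. The stated purpose is bacterial expression of the double-mutant GST-tagged tSH2 domain.
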