Addgene plasmid #227087: CPH3737_GST-TEV-Spt6p-tSH2-1223-1453
Purpose: Bacterial expression of K1355A/K1435A double-mutant GST-tagged Spt6 tSH2 domain (1223-1453)
Depositing lab: Chris Hill. Depositing organization: University of Utah.
Backbone
  Vector backbone: pDEST15
  Backbone size w/o insert (bp): 5429
  Vector type: Bacterial Expression
Growth in bacteria
  Bacterial resistance: Ampicillin, 100 μg/mL
  Growth temperature: 37°C
  Growth strain: DH5alpha
  Copy number: Unknown
Gene/Insert
  Gene/Insert name: spt6-tsh2 (alt name: YGR116W)
  Species: S. cerevisiae (budding yeast)
  Insert size (bp): 688
  Mutation: K1355A, K1435A
  Entrez Gene: SPT6 (a.k.a. YGR116W, CRE2, SSN20)
  Promoter: T7
  Tag / fusion protein: GST-TEV_cleavage_site (N terminal on insert)
  Cloning method: Restriction Enzyme; 5′ cloning site Unknown (unknown if destroyed); 3′ cloning site Unknown (unknown if destroyed)
Terms and licenses: Academic/Nonprofit Terms; Industry Terms: Not Available to Industry
Depositor comments: Please note: This plasmid contains a V1480M mutation in the spt6 tsh2 domain. It is not known how this mutation affects plasmid function.
How to cite: CPH3737_GST-TEV-Spt6p-tSH2-1223-1453 was a gift from Chris Hill (Addgene plasmid # 227087 ; http://n2t.net/addgene:227087 ; RRID:Addgene_227087)
